Addgene plasmid #80491: pAAVS1-P-CAG-GFP
Purpose: donor vector for AAVS1 targeting (puromycin selection) and constitutive GFP expression
Depositing lab: Knut Woltjen. Publication: Engineering the AAVS1 locus for consistent and scalable transgene expression in human iPSCs and their differentiated derivatives. Oceguera-Yanez F, Kim SI, Matsumoto T, Tan GW, Xiang L, Hatani T, Kondo T, Ikeya M, Yoshida Y, Inoue H, Woltjen K. Methods. 2015 Dec 18. pii: S1046-2023(15)30181-X. doi: 10.1016/j.ymeth.2015.12.012. PubMed 26707206.
Backbone
  Vector backbone: pCR-TOPO
  Backbone size w/o insert (bp): 3000
  Modifications to backbone: Homology arms for AAVS1; promoter-less SA-T2A-puro selection cassette
  Vector type: Mammalian Expression ; donor vector (human)
  Selectable markers: Puromycin
Growth in bacteria
  Bacterial resistance: Ampicillin and Kanamycin, 100 & 50 μg/mL
  Growth temperature: 37°C
  Growth strain: DH5alpha
  Copy number: High Copy
Gene/Insert
  Gene/Insert name: CAG-GFP
  Species: Synthetic
  Insert size (bp): 2447
  Promoter: CAG
  Cloning method: Restriction Enzyme; 5′ cloning site SalI (not destroyed); 3′ cloning site XhoI (destroyed during cloning)
  Sequencing primers: 5′ AGCCTCTGCTAACCATGTTC; 3′ ATTAGCCAGAAGTCAGATGC
Terms and licenses: Academic/Nonprofit Terms; Industry Terms: Not Available to Industry
Depositor comments: Constructed from Addgene plasmid #22075
How to cite: pAAVS1-P-CAG-GFP was a gift from Knut Woltjen (Addgene plasmid # 80491 ; http://n2t.net/addgene:80491 ; RRID:Addgene_80491)
