[The description below was written by a language model from this plasmid's Addgene catalogue record and pLannotate feature annotations shown in this document.]
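Description:
pAAVS1-P-CAG-GFP is a homology-directed repair donor plasmid for placing a constitutive GFP expression cassette into the human AAVS1 safe-harbour locus, which lies in intron 1 of PPP1R12C. It is built on a pCR-TOPO cloning backbone and the sequenced record is about 9.8 kb. In E. coli it replicates from a high-copy ColE1/pUC-type origin and carries both β-lactamase (ampicillin) and Tn5 aminoglycoside phosphotransferase (kanamycin) markers. Remnants of the TOPO backbone are also annotated: lac promoter/operator, T3 and T7 promoters, and partial lacZα and ccdB segments, which are fragments rather than functional selection elements. The record notes that it was derived from an earlier AAVS1 donor plasmid.

The payload sits between left and right AAVS1 homology arms of roughly 0.8 kb each. Immediately after the left arm comes a promoterless selection cassette: a splice acceptor, a T2A sequence (listed in the catalogue entry but not separately annotated), the puromycin N-acetyltransferase gene and a bGH polyadenylation signal. Because this cassette lacks its own promoter, puromycin resistance depends on splicing into the endogenous PPP1R12C transcript, which enriches for correctly targeted integrations over random ones. Downstream, a CAG promoter (CMV enhancer, chicken β-actin promoter and chimeric β-actin/β-globin intron) drives EGFP, terminated by a rabbit β-globin polyadenylation signal. The short flanking HBB matches are probably residual globin sequence from the CAG expression cassette.

The stated purpose is AAVS1 targeting with puromycin selection to obtain constitutive GFP expression in human cells. The associated work concerns human iPSCs and their differentiated derivatives. The nuclease used to cut the locus is not part of this plasmid and is not specified in the record.
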