Features (pLannotate 1.2.2; 31 found; start..end, strand, type, name):
      8..116     +  rep_origin     RSF ori (fragment): Plasmids containing the RSF 1030 origin of replication can be propagated in E. coli cells that contain additional plasmids with compatible origins.
    118..210     +  CDS            lacI (fragment): lac repressor; lacI; The lac repressor binds to the lac operator to inhibit transcription in E. coli. This inhibition can be relieved by adding lactose or isopropyl-β-D-thiogalactopyranoside (IPTG).
    223..244     +  protein_bind   CAP binding site: CAP binding activates transcription in the presence of cAMP. E. coli catabolite activator protein
    259..289     +  promoter       lac promoter: promoter for the E. coli lac operon
    297..313     +  protein_bind   lac operator: The lac repressor binds to the lac operator to inhibit transcription in E. coli. This inhibition can be relieved by adding lactose or isopropyl-β-D-thiogalactopyranoside (IPTG). lac repressor encoded by lacI
    358..376     +  promoter       T3 promoter: promoter for bacteriophage T3 RNA polymerase
    411..1214    +  misc_feature   HA-L: left homology arm from the adeno-associated virus integration site (AAVS1) within intron 1 of the human PPP1R12C gene
   1221..1246    +  misc_feature   SA: splice acceptor site
   1333..1932    +  CDS            PuroR: puromycin N-acetyltransferase; pac from Streptomyces alboniger; confers resistance to puromycin
   1970..2194    +  polyA_signal   bGH poly(A) signal: bovine growth hormone polyadenylation signal
   2198..2577    +  enhancer       CMV enhancer: human cytomegalovirus immediate early enhancer
   2579..2722    +  promoter       chicken β-actin promoter (fragment): contains a 21-bp deletion relative to the standard chicken β-actin promoter
   2722..2743    +  promoter       chicken β-actin promoter (fragment): No description available
   2743..2766    +  promoter       chicken β-actin promoter (fragment): No description available
   2844..3000    +  promoter       chicken β-actin promoter (fragment): contains a 21-bp deletion relative to the standard chicken β-actin promoter
   3001..4017    +  intron         chimeric intron: chimera between introns from chicken β-actin and rabbit β-globin
   4015..4083    +  CDS            HBB (fragment): HBB_LEPEU - Experimental evidence at protein level: Swiss-Prot protein existence level 1. Involved in oxygen transport from the lung to the various peripheral tissues. From Lepus europaeus (European hare).
   4078..4797    +  CDS            EGFP: the original enhanced GFP (Yang et al., 1996) mammalian codon-optimized
   4798..4875    +  CDS            HBB (fragment): HBB_PONPY - Experimental evidence at transcript level: Swiss-Prot protein existence level 2. Involved in oxygen transport from the lung to the various peripheral tissues. From Pongo pygmaeus (Bornean orangutan).
   4946..5001    +  polyA_signal   β-globin poly(A) signal: rabbit β-globin polyadenylation signal (Gil and Proudfoot, 1987)
   5375..6211    +  misc_feature   HA-R: right homology arm from the adeno-associated virus integration site (AAVS1) within intron 1 of the human PPP1R12C gene
   6246..6264    -  promoter       T7 promoter: promoter for bacteriophage T7 RNA polymerase
   6267..6414    +  CDS            lacZα (fragment): LacZα fragment of β-galactosidase; lacZ fragment
   6424..6727    +  CDS            ccdB (fragment): CcdB, a bacterial toxin that poisons DNA gyrase; ccdB; Plasmids containing the ccdB gene cannot be propagated in standard E. coli strains.
   6775..7044    +  CDS            tnpA (fragment): TN5P_ECOLX - Also known as tnp. Experimental evidence at protein level: Swiss-Prot protein existence level 1. Mediates transposition of transposon Tn5 by a 'cut and paste' mechanism. First, the monomeric transposase binds the 19 bp inverted DNA repeats flanking the transposon. Then, dimerization of the DNA- bound transposase creates a synaptic DNA complex. After nicking of the first DNA strand, excision of the transposon proceeds through a series of intermediates. The transposase then mediates the insertion of the transposon at a new site by strand transfer. The activity of the wild- type tran
   7076..7870    +  CDS            NeoR/KanR: aminoglycoside phosphotransferase from Tn5; aph(3')-II (or nptII); confers resistance to neomycin, kanamycin, and G418 (Geneticin®)
   7891..7941    -  misc_feature   bom (fragment): basis of mobility region from pBR322
   7968..8027    +  promoter       AmpR promoter (fragment): bla
   8120..8980    -  CDS            AmpR: β-lactamase; bla; confers resistance to ampicillin, carbenicillin, and related antibiotics
   8981..9033    -  promoter       AmpR promoter (fragment): bla
   9104..9692    +  rep_origin     ori: high-copy-number ColE1/pMB1/pBR322/pUC origin of replication
>Addgene plasmid #80491 | pAAVS1-P-CAG-GFP | addgene full sequence | sequence record 418877 | Addgene NGS Result
TCCTGCGTTATCCCCTGATTCTGTGGATAACCGTATTACCGCCTTTGAGTGAGCTGATACCGCTCGCCGC
AGCCGAACGACCGAGCGCAGCGAGTCAGTGAGCGAGGAAGCGGAAGAGCGCCCAATACGCAAACCGCCTC
TCCCCGCGCGTTGGCCGATTCATTAATGCAGCTGGCACGACAGGTTTCCCGACTGGAAAGCGGGCAGTGA
GCGCAACGCAATTAATGTGAGTTAGCTCACTCATTAGGCACCCCAGGCTTTACACTTTATGCTTCCGGCT
CGTATGTTGTGTGGAATTGTGAGCGGATAACAATTTCACACAGGAAACAGCTATGACCATGATTACGCCA
AGCTCAGAATTAACCCTCACTAAAGGGACTAGTCCTGCAGGTTTAAACGAATTCGCCCTTTGCTTTCTCT
GACCAGCATTCTCTCCCCTGGGCCTGTGCCGCTTTCTGTCTGCAGCTTGTGGCCTGGGTCACCTCTACGG
CTGGCCCAGATCCTTCCCTGCCGCCTCCTTCAGGTTCCGTCTTCCTCCACTCCCTCTTCCCCTTGCTCTC
TGCTGTGTTGCTGCCCAAGGATGCTCTTTCCGGAGCACTTCCTTCTCGGCGCTGCACCACGTGATGTCCT
CTGAGCGGATCCTCCCCGTGTCTGGGTCCTCTCCGGGCATCTCTCCTCCCTCACCCAACCCCATGCCGTC
TTCACTCGCTGGGTTCCCTTTTCCTTCTCCTTCTGGGGCCTGTGCCATCTCTCGTTTCTTAGGATGGCCT
TCTCCGACGGATGTCTCCCTTGCGTCCCGCCTCCCCTTCTTGTAGGCCTGCATCATCACCGTTTTTCTGG
ACAACCCCAAAGTACCCCGTCTCCCTGGCTTTAGCCACCTCTCCATCCTCTTGCTTTCTTTGCCTGGACA
CCCCGTTCTCCTGTGGATTCGGGTCACCTCTCACTCCTTTCATTTGGGCAGCTCCCCTACCCCCCTTACC
TCTCTAGTCTGTGCTAGCTCTTCCAGCCCCCTGTCATGGCATCTTCCAGGGGTCCGAGAGCTCAGCTAGT
CTTCTTCCTCCAACCCGGGCCCCTATGTCCACTTCAGGACAGCATGTTTGCTGCCTCCAGGGATCCTGTG
TCCCCGAGCTGGGACCACCTTATATTCCCAGGGCCGGTTAATGTGGCTCTGGTTCTGGGTACTTTTATCT
GTCCCCTCCACCCCACAGTGGGGCAAGCTTCTGACCTCTTCTCTTCCTCCCACAGGGCCTCGAGAGATCT
GGCAGCGGAGAGGGCAGAGGAAGTCTTCTAACATGCGGTGACGTGGAGGAGAATCCCGGCCCTAGGCTCG
AGATGACCGAGTACAAGCCCACGGTGCGCCTCGCCACCCGCGACGACGTCCCCAGGGCCGTACGCACCCT
CGCCGCCGCGTTCGCCGACTACCCCGCCACGCGCCACACCGTCGATCCGGACCGCCACATCGAGCGGGTC
ACCGAGCTGCAAGAACTCTTCCTCACGCGCGTCGGGCTCGACATCGGCAAGGTGTGGGTCGCGGACGACG
GCGCCGCGGTGGCGGTCTGGACCACGCCGGAGAGCGTCGAAGCGGGGGCGGTGTTCGCCGAGATCGGCCC
GCGCATGGCCGAGTTGAGCGGTTCCCGGCTGGCCGCGCAGCAACAGATGGAAGGCCTCCTGGCGCCGCAC
CGGCCCAAGGAGCCCGCGTGGTTCCTGGCCACCGTCGGCGTCTCGCCCGACCACCAGGGCAAGGGTCTGG
GCAGCGCCGTCGTGCTCCCCGGAGTGGAGGCGGCCGAGCGCGCCGGGGTGCCCGCCTTCCTGGAGACCTC
CGCGCCCCGCAACCTCCCCTTCTACGAGCGGCTCGGCTTCACCGTCACCGCCGACGTCGAGGTGCCCGAA
GGACCGCGCACCTGGTGCATGACCCGCAAGCCCGGTGCCTGATCTAGAGGGCCCGTTTAAACCCGCTGAT
CAGCCTCGACTGTGCCTTCTAGTTGCCAGCCATCTGTTGTTTGCCCCTCCCCCGTGCCTTCCTTGACCCT
GGAAGGTGCCACTCCCACTGTCCTTTCCTAATAAAATGAGGAAATTGCATCGCATTGTCTGAGTAGGTGT
CATTCTATTCTGGGGGGTGGGGTGGGGCAGGACAGCAAGGGGGAGGATTGGGAAGACAATAGCAGGCATG
CTGGGGATGCGGTGGGCTCTATGGGTCGACATTGATTATTGACTAGTTATTAATAGTAATCAATTACGGG
GTCATTAGTTCATAGCCCATATATGGAGTTCCGCGTTACATAACTTACGGTAAATGGCCCGCCTGGCTGA
CCGCCCAACGACCCCCGCCCATTGACGTCAATAATGACGTATGTTCCCATAGTAACGCCAATAGGGACTT
TCCATTGACGTCAATGGGTGGAGTATTTACGGTAAACTGCCCACTTGGCAGTACATCAAGTGTATCATAT
GCCAAGTACGCCCCCTATTGACGTCAATGACGGTAAATGGCCCGCCTGGCATTATGCCCAGTACATGACC
TTATGGGACTTTCCTACTTGGCAGTACATCTACGTATTAGTCATCGCTATTACCATGGTCGAGGTGAGCC
CCACGTTCTGCTTCACTCTCCCCATCTCCCCCCCCTCCCCACCCCCAATTTTGTATTTATTTATTTTTTA
ATTATTTTGTGCAGCGATGGGGGCGGGGGGGGGGGGGGGGGCGGGCCAGGGGGGGGGGGGGGGGGGGGGG
GGGGGGGGGGGGGGGGGGGGGGGGGGGGGGGGGGCGGCCGCCGACGGCGGGCCGCCCCGGGGAGTTCCTT
TTTTTGGGGGGGGGGGGGCGGGGGGGGGGGGGGGGGGGGGGGGGGGGGGGGGGGGGGGGGGGGGGGGGGG
GGGGGGGGGGGGCGGGGCGAGGCGGAGAGGTGCGGCGGCAGCCAATCAGAGCGGCGCGCTCCGAAAGTTT
CCTTTTATGGCGAGGCGGCGGCGGCGGCGGCCCTATAAAAAGCGAAGCGCGCGGCGGGCGGGAGTCGCTG
CGCGCTGCCTTCGCCCCGTGCCCCGCTCCGCCGCCGCCTCGCGCCGCCCGCCCCGGCTCTGACTGACCGC
GTTACTCCCACAGGTGAGCGGGCGGGACGGCCCTTCTCCTCCGGGCTGTAATTAGCGCTTGGTTTAATGA
CGGCTTGTTTCTTTTCTGTGGCTGCGTGAAAGCCTTGAGGGGCTCCGGGAGGGCCCTTTGTGCGGGGGGA
GCGGCTCGGGGGGTGCGTGCGTGTGTGTGTGCGTGGGGAGCGCCGCGTGCGGCTCCGCGCTGCCCGGCGG
CTGTGAGCGCTGCGGGCGCGGCGCGGGGCTTTGTGCGCTCCGCAGTGTGCGCGAGGGGAGCGCGGCCGGG
GGCGGTGCCCCGCGGTGCGGGGGGGGCTGCGAGGGGAACAAAGGCTGCGTGCGGGGTGTGTGCGTGGGGG
GGTGAGCAGGGGGTGTGGGCGCGTCGGTCGGGCTGCAACCCCCCCTGCACCCCCCTCCCCGAGTTGCTGA
GCACGGCCCGGCTTCGGGTGCGGGGCTCCGTACGGGGCGTGGCGCGGGGCTCGCCGTGCCGGGCGGGGGG
TGGCGGCAGGTGGGGGTGCCGGGCGGGGCGGGGCCGCCTCGGGCCGGGGGGGGCTCGGGGGAGGGGCGCG
GCGGCCCCCGGAGCGCCGGCGGCTGTCGAGGCGCGGCGAGCCGCAGCCATTGCCTTTTATGGTAATCGTG
CGAGAGGGCGCAGGGACTTCCTTTGTCCCAAATCTGTGCGGAGCCGAAATCTGGGAGGCGCCGCCGCACC
CCCTCTAGCGGGCGCGGGGCGAAGCGGTGCGGCGCCGGCAGGAAGGAAATGGGCGGGGAGGGCCTTCGTG
CGTCGCCGCGCCGCCGTCCCCTTCTCCCTCTCCAGCCTCGGGGCTGTCCGCGGGGGGACGGCTGCCTTCG
GGGGGGACGGGGCAGGGCGGGGTTCGGCTTCTGGCGTGTGACCGGCGGCTCTAGAGCCTCTGCTAACCAT
GTTCATGCCTTCTTCTTTTTCCTACAGCTCCTGGGCAACGTGCTGGTTATTGTGCTGTCTCATCATTTTG
GCAAAGAATTCGCCACCATGGTGAGCAAGGGCGAGGAGCTGTTCACCGGGGTGGTGCCCATCCTGGTCGA
GCTGGACGGCGACGTAAACGGCCACAAGTTCAGCGTGTCCGGCGAGGGCGAGGGCGATGCCACCTACGGC
AAGCTGACCCTGAAGTTCATCTGCACCACCGGCAAGCTGCCCGTGCCCTGGCCCACCCTCGTGACCACCC
TGACCTACGGCGTGCAGTGCTTCAGCCGCTACCCCGACCACATGAAGCAGCACGACTTCTTCAAGTCCGC
CATGCCCGAAGGCTACGTCCAGGAGCGCACCATCTTCTTCAAGGACGACGGCAACTACAAGACCCGCGCC
GAGGTGAAGTTCGAGGGCGACACCCTGGTGAACCGCATCGAGCTGAAGGGCATCGACTTCAAGGAGGACG
GCAACATCCTGGGGCACAAGCTGGAGTACAACTACAACAGCCACAACGTCTATATCATGGCCGACAAGCA
GAAGAACGGCATCAAGGTGAACTTCAAGATCCGCCACAACATCGAGGACGGCAGCGTGCAGCTCGCCGAC
CACTACCAGCAGAACACCCCCATCGGCGACGGCCCCGTGCTGCTGCCCGACAACCACTACCTGAGCACCC
AGTCCGCCCTGAGCAAAGACCCCAACGAGAAGCGCGATCACATGGTCCTGCTGGAGTTCGTGACCGCCGC
CGGGATCACTCTCGGCATGGACGAGCTGTACAAGTAAGAATTCACTCCTCAGGTGCAGGCTGCCTATCAG
AAGGTGGTGGCTGGTGTGGCCAATGCCCTGGCTCACAAATACCACTGAGATCTTTTTCCCTCTGCCAAAA
ATTATGGGGACATCATGAAGCCCCTTGAGCATCTGACTTCTGGCTAATAAAGGAAATTTATTTTCATTGC
AATAGTGTGTTGGAATTTTTTGTGTCTCTCACTCGGAAGGACATATGGGAGGGCAAATCATTTAAAACAT
CAGAATGAGTATTTGGTTTAGAGTTTGGCAACATATGCCCATATGCTGGCTGCCATGAACAAAGGTTGGC
TATAAAGAGGTCATCAGTATATGAAACAGCCCCCTGCTGTCCATTCCTTATTCCATAGAAAAGCCTTGAC
TTGAGGTTAGATTTTTTTTATATTTTGTTTTGTGTTATTTTTTTCTTTAACATCCCTAAAATTTTCCTTA
CATGTTTTACTAGCCAGATTTTTCCTCCTCTCCTGACTACTCCCAGTCATAGCTGTCCCTCTTCTCTTAT
GGAGATCCCTCGACCTGCAGCCCAAGCTTGGATCCCTCGACAGTACTAAGCTTTACTAGGGACAGGATTG
GTGACAGAAAAGCCCCATCCTTAGGCCTCCTCCTTCCTAGTCTCCTGATATTGGGTCTAACCCCCACCTC
CTGTTAGGCAGATTCCTTATCTGGTGACACACCCCCATTTCCTGGAGCCATCTCTCTCCTTGCCAGAACC
TCTAAGGTTTGCTTACGATGGAGCCAGAGAGGATCCTGGGAGGGAGAGCTTGGCAGGGGGTGGGAGGGAA
GGGGGGGATGCGTGACCTGCCCGGTTCTCAGTGGCCACCCTGCGCTACCCTCTCCCAGAACCTGAGCTGC
TCTGACGCGGCTGTCTGGTGCGTTTCACTGATCCTGGTGCTGCAGCTTCCTTACACTTCCCAAGAGGAGA
AGCAGTTTGGAAAAACAAAATCAGAATAAGTTGGTCCTGAGTTCTAACTTTGGCTCTTCACCTTTCTAGT
CCCCAATTTATATTGTTCCTCCGTGCGTCAGTTTTACCTGTGAGATAAGGCCAGTAGCCAGCCCCGTCCT
GGCAGGGCTGTGGTGAGGAGGGGGGTGTCCGTGTGGAAAACTCCCTTTGTGAGAATGGTGCGTCCTAGGT
GTTCACCAGGTCGTGGCCGCCTCTACTCCCTTTCTCTTTCTCCATCCTTCTTTCCTTAAAGAGTCCCCAG
TGCTATCTGGGACATATTCCTCCGCCCAGAGCAGGGTCCCGCTTCCCTAAGGCCCTGCTCTGGGCTTCTG
GGTTTGAGTCCTTGGCAAGCCCAGGAGAGGCGCTCAGGCTTCCCTGTCCCCCTTCCTCGTCCACCATCTC
ATGCCCCTGGCTCTCCTGCCCCTTCCCTACAGGGGTTCCTGGCTCTGCTCTAAGGGCGAATTCGCGGCCG
CTAAATTCAATTCGCCCTATAGTGAGTCGTATTACAATTCACTGGCCGTCGTTTTACAACGTCGTGACTG
GGAAAACCCTGGCGTTACCCAACTTAATCGCCTTGCAGCACATCCCCCTTTCGCCAGCTGGCGTAATAGC
GAAGAGGCCCGCACCGATCGCCCTTCCCAACAGTTGCGCAGCCTATACGTACGGCAGTTTAAGGTTTACA
CCTATAAAAGAGAGAGCCGTTATCGTCTGTTTGTGGATGTACAGAGTGATATTATTGACACGCCGGGGCG
ACGGATGGTGATCCCCCTGGCCAGTGCACGTCTGCTGTCAGATAAAGTCTCCCGTGAACTTTACCCGGTG
GTGCATATCGGGGATGAAAGCTGGCGCATGATGACCACCGATATGGCCAGTGTGCCGGTCTCCGTTATCG
GGGAAGAAGTGGCTGATCTCAGCCACCGCGAAAATGACATCAAAAACGCCATTAACCTGATGTTCTGGGG
AATATAAATGTCAGGCATGAGATTATCAAAAAGGATCTTCACCTAGATCCTTTTCACGTAGAAAGCCAGT
CCGCAGAAACGGTGCTGACCCCGGATGAATGTCAGCTACTGGGCTATCTGGACAAGGGAAAACGCAAGCG
CAAAGAGAAAGCAGGTAGCTTGCAGTGGGCTTACATGGCGATAGCTAGACTGGGCGGTTTTATGGACAGC
AAGCGAACCGGAATTGCCAGCTGGGGCGCCCTCTGGTAAGGTTGGGAAGCCCTGCAAAGTAAACTGGATG
GCTTTCTTGCCGCCAAGGATCTGATGGCGCAGGGGATCAAGCTCTGATCAAGAGACAGGATGAGGATCGT
TTCGCATGATTGAACAAGATGGATTGCACGCAGGTTCTCCGGCCGCTTGGGTGGAGAGGCTATTCGGCTA
TGACTGGGCACAACAGACAATCGGCTGCTCTGATGCCGCCGTGTTCCGGCTGTCAGCGCAGGGGCGCCCG
GTTCTTTTTGTCAAGACCGACCTGTCCGGTGCCCTGAATGAACTGCAAGACGAGGCAGCGCGGCTATCGT
GGCTGGCCACGACGGGCGTTCCTTGCGCAGCTGTGCTCGACGTTGTCACTGAAGCGGGAAGGGACTGGCT
GCTATTGGGCGAAGTGCCGGGGCAGGATCTCCTGTCATCTCACCTTGCTCCTGCCGAGAAAGTATCCATC
ATGGCTGATGCAATGCGGCGGCTGCATACGCTTGATCCGGCTACCTGCCCATTCGACCACCAAGCGAAAC
ATCGCATCGAGCGAGCACGTACTCGGATGGAAGCCGGTCTTGTCGATCAGGATGATCTGGACGAAGAGCA
TCAGGGGCTCGCGCCAGCCGAACTGTTCGCCAGGCTCAAGGCGAGCATGCCCGACGGCGAGGATCTCGTC
GTGACCCATGGCGATGCCTGCTTGCCGAATATCATGGTGGAAAATGGCCGCTTTTCTGGATTCATCGACT
GTGGCCGGCTGGGTGTGGCGGACCGCTATCAGGACATAGCGTTGGCTACCCGTGATATTGCTGAAGAGCT
TGGCGGCGAATGGGCTGACCGCTTCCTCGTGCTTTACGGTATCGCCGCTCCCGATTCGCAGCGCATCGCC
TTCTATCGCCTTCTTGACGAGTTCTTCTGAATTATTAACGCTTACAATTTCCTGATGCGGTATTTTCTCC
TTACGCATCTGTGCGGTATTTCACACCGCATCAGGTGGCACTTTTCGGGGAAATGTGCGCGGAACCCCTA
TTTGTTTATTTTTCTAAATACATTCAAATATGTATCCGCTCATGAGATTATCAAAAAGGATCTTCACCTA
GATCCTTTTAAATTAAAAATGAAGTTTTAAATCAATCTAAAGTATATATGAGTAAACTTGGTCTGACAGT
TACCAATGCTTAATCAGTGAGGCACCTATCTCAGCGATCTGTCTATTTCGTTCATCCATAGTTGCCTGAC
TCCCCGTCGTGTAGATAACTACGATACGGGAGGGCTTACCATCTGGCCCCAGTGCTGCAATGATACCGCG
AGACCCACGCTCACCGGCTCCAGATTTATCAGCAATAAACCAGCCAGCCGGAAGGGCCGAGCGCAGAAGT
GGTCCTGCAACTTTATCCGCCTCCATCCAGTCTATTAATTGTTGCCGGGAAGCTAGAGTAAGTAGTTCGC
CAGTTAATAGTTTGCGCAACGTTGTTGCCATTGCTACAGGCATCGTGGTGTCACGCTCGTCGTTTGGTAT
GGCTTCATTCAGCTCCGGTTCCCAACGATCAAGGCGAGTTACATGATCCCCCATGTTGTGCAAAAAAGCG
GTTAGCTCCTTCGGTCCTCCGATCGTTGTCAGAAGTAAGTTGGCCGCAGTGTTATCACTCATGGTTATGG
CAGCACTGCATAATTCTCTTACTGTCATGCCATCCGTAAGATGCTTTTCTGTGACTGGTGAATACTCAAC
CAAGTCATTCTGAGAATAGTGTATGCGGCGACCGAGTTGCTCTTGCCCGGCGTCAATACGGGATAATACC
GCGCCACATAGCAGAACTTTAAAAGTGCTCATCATTGGAAAACGTTCTTCGGGGCGAAAACTCTCAAGGA
TCTTACCGCTGTTGAGATCCAGTTCGATGTAACCCACTCGTGCACCCAACTGATCTTCAGCATCTTTTAC
TTTCACCAGCGTTTCTGGGTGAGCAAAAACAGGAAGGCAAAATGCCGCAAAAAAGGGAATAAGGGCGACA
CGGAAATGTTGAATACTCATACTCTTCCTTTTTCAATATTATTGAAGCATTTATCAGGGTTATTGTCTCA
TGACCAAAATCCCTTAACGTGAGTTTTCGTTCCACTGAGCGTCAGACCCCGTAGAAAAGATCAAAGGATC
TTCTTGAGATCCTTTTTTTCTGCGCGTAATCTGCTGCTTGCAAACAAAAAAACCACCGCTACCAGCGGTG
GTTTGTTTGCCGGATCAAGAGCTACCAACTCTTTTTCCGAAGGTAACTGGCTTCAGCAGAGCGCAGATAC
CAAATACTGTTCTTCTAGTGTAGCCGTAGTTAGGCCACCACTTCAAGAACTCTGTAGCACCGCCTACATA
CCTCGCTCTGCTAATCCTGTTACCAGTGGCTGCTGCCAGTGGCGATAAGTCGTGTCTTACCGGGTTGGAC
TCAAGACGATAGTTACCGGATAAGGCGCAGCGGTCGGGCTGAACGGGGGGTTCGTGCACACAGCCCAGCT
TGGAGCGAACGACCTACACCGAACTGAGATACCTACAGCGTGAGCTATGAGAAAGCGCCACGCTTCCCGA
AGGGAGAAAGGCGGACAGGTATCCGGTAAGCGGCAGGGTCGGAACAGGAGAGCGCACGAGGGAGCTTCCA
GGGGGAAACGCCTGGTATCTTTATAGTCCTGTCGGGTTTCGCCACCTCTGACTTGAGCGTCGATTTTTGT
GATGCTCGTCAGGGGGGCGGAGCCTATGGAAAAACGCCAGCAACGCGGCCTTTTTACGGTTCCTGGCCTT
TTGCTGGCCTTTTGCTCACATGTTCTT
