>Addgene plasmid #80491 | pAAVS1-P-CAG-GFP | addgene partial sequence | sequence record 153707 | T7 5'-TAATACGACTCACTATAGGG-3'
CCAGGAACCCCTGTAGGGAAGGGGCAGGAGAGCCAGGGGCATGAGATGGTGGACGAGGAAGGGGGACAGG
GAAGCCTGAGCGCCTCTCCTGGGCTTGCCAAGGACTCAAACCCAGAAGCCCAGAGCAGGGCCTTAGGGAA
GCGGGACCCTGCTCTGGGCGGAGGAATATGTCCCAGATAGCACTGGGGACTCTTTAAGGAAAGAAGGATG
GAGAAAGAGAAAGGGAGTAGAGGCGGCCACGACCTGGTGAACACCTAGGACGCACCATTCTCACAAAGGG
AGTTTTCCACACGGACACCCCCCTCCTCACCACAGCCCTGCCAGGACGGGGCTGGCTACTGGCCTTATCT
CACAGGTAAAACTGACGCACGGAGGAACAATATAAATTGGGGACTAGAAAGGTGAAGAGCCAAAGTTAGA
ACTCAGGACCAACTTATTCTGATTTTGTTTTTCCAAACTGCTTCTCCTCTTGGGAAGTGTAAGGAAGCTG
CAGCACCAGGATCAGTGAAACGCACCAGACAGCCGCGTCAGAGCAGCTCAGGTTCTGGGAGAGGGTAGCG
CAGGGTGGCCACTGAGAACCGGGCAGGTCACGCATCCCCCCCTTCCCTCCCACCCCCTGCCAAGCTCTCC
CTCCCAGGATCCTCTCTGGCTCCATCGTAAGCAAACCTTAGAGGTTCTGGCAAGGAGAGAGATGGCTCCA
GGAAATGGGGGTGTGTCACCAGATAAGGAATCTGCCTAACAGGAGGTGGGGGTTAGACCCAATATCAGGA
GACTAGGAAGGAGGAGGCCTAAGGATGGGGCTTTTCTGTCACCAATCCTG
