>Addgene plasmid #80491 | pAAVS1-P-CAG-GFP | addgene partial sequence | sequence record 153708 | T3 5'-GCAATTAACCCTCACTAAAGG-3'
CCTTTGCTTTCTCTGACCAGCATTCTCTCCCCTGGGCCTGTGCCGCTTTCTGTCTGCAGCTTGTGGCCTG
GGTCACCTCTACGGCTGGCCCAGATCCTTCCCTGCCGCCTCCTTCAGGTTCCGTCTTCCTCCACTCCCTC
TTCCCCTTGCTCTCTGCTGTGTTGCTGCCCAAGGATGCTCTTTCCGGAGCACTTCCTTCTCGGCGCTGCA
CCACGTGATGTCCTCTGAGCGGATCCTCCCCGTGTCTGGGTCCTCTCCGGGCATCTCTCCTCCCTCACCC
AACCCCATGCCGTCTTCACTCGCTGGGTTCCCTTTTCCTTCTCCTTCTGGGGCCTGTGCCATCTCTCGTT
TCTTAGGATGGCCTTCTCCGACGGATGTCTCCCTTGCGTCCCGCCTCCCCTTCTTGTAGGCCTGCATCAT
CACCGTTTTTCTGGACAACCCCAAAGTACCCCGTCTCCCTGGCTTTAGCCACCTCTCCATCCTCTTGCTT
TCTTTGCCTGGACACCCCGTTCTCCTGTGGATTCGGGTCACCTCTCACTCCTTTCATTTGGGCAGCTCCC
CTACCCCCCTTACCTCTCTAGTCTGTGCTAGCTCTTCCAGCCCCCTGTCATGGCATCTTCCAGGGGTCCG
AGAGCTCAGCTAGTCTTCTTCCTCCAACCCGGGCCCCTATGTCCACTTCAGGACAGCATGTTTGCTGCCT
CCAGGGATCCTGTGTCCCCGAGCTGGGACCACCTTATATTCCCA
