>Addgene plasmid #80491 | pAAVS1-P-CAG-GFP | addgene partial sequence | sequence record 155345 | EXFP-internal-R 5'-GAACTCCAGCAGGACCATGT-3'
GGGGGTGTTCTGCTGGTAGTGGTCGGCGAGCTGCACGCTGCCGTCCTCGATGTTGTGGCGGATCTTGAAG
TTCACCTTGATGCCGTTCTTCTGCTTGTCGGCCATGATATAGACGTTGTGGCTGTTGTAGTTGTACTCCA
GCTTGTGCCCCAGGATGTTGCCGTCCTCCTTGAAGTCGATGCCCTTCAGCTCGATGCGGTTCACCAGGGT
GTCGCCCTCGAACTTCACCTCGGCGCGGGTCT
